>Addgene plasmid #148522 | pT7-EGFP-C1-HseIF4G1-Y619AL624AL625A_AD | depositor full sequence | sequence record 290970 | Full Sequence
TAGTTATTAATAGTAATCAATTACGGGGTCATTAGTTCATAGCCCATATATGGAGTTCCGCGTTACATAA
CTTACGGTAAATGGCCCGCCTGGCTGACCGCCCAACGACCCCCGCCCATTGACGTCAATAATGACGTATG
TTCCCATAGTAACGCCAATAGGGACTTTCCATTGACGTCAATGGGTGGAGTATTTACGGTAAACTGCCCA
CTTGGCAGTACATCAAGTGTATCATATGCCAAGTACGCCCCCTATTGACGTCAATGACGGTAAATGGCCC
GCCTGGCATTATGCCCAGTACATGACCTTATGGGACTTTCCTACTTGGCAGTACATCTACGTATTAGTCA
TCGCTATTACCATGGTGATGCGGTTTTGGCAGTACATCAATGGGCGTGGATAGCGGTTTGACTCACGGGG
ATTTCCAAGTCTCCACCCCATTGACGTCAATGGGAGTTTGTTTTGGCACCAAAATCAACGGGACTTTCCA
AAATGTCGTAACAACTCCGCCCCATTGACGCAAATGGGCGGTAGGCGTGTACGGTGGGAGGTCTATATAA
GCAGAGCTCTCTGGCTAACTAGAGAACCCACTGCTTACTGGCTTATCGAAATTAATACGACTCACTATAG
GGAGACCCAAGCTCTAGCGCTACCGGTCGCCACCATGGTGAGCAAGGGCGAGGAGCTGTTCACCGGGGTG
GTGCCCATCCTGGTCGAGCTGGACGGCGACGTAAACGGCCACAAGTTCAGCGTGTCCGGCGAGGGCGAGG
GCGATGCCACCTACGGCAAGCTGACCCTGAAGTTCATCTGCACCACCGGCAAGCTGCCCGTGCCCTGGCC
CACCCTCGTGACCACCCTGACCTACGGCGTGCAGTGCTTCAGCCGCTACCCCGACCACATGAAGCAGCAC
GACTTCTTCAAGTCCGCCATGCCCGAAGGCTACGTCCAGGAGCGCACCATCTTCTTCAAGGACGACGGCA
ACTACAAGACCCGCGCCGAGGTGAAGTTCGAGGGCGACACCCTGGTGAACCGCATCGAGCTGAAGGGCAT
CGACTTCAAGGAGGACGGCAACATCCTGGGGCACAAGCTGGAGTACAACTACAACAGCCACAACGTCTAT
ATCATGGCCGACAAGCAGAAGAACGGCATCAAGGTGAACTTCAAGATCCGCCACAACATCGAGGACGGCA
GCGTGCAGCTCGCCGACCACTACCAGCAGAACACCCCCATCGGCGACGGCCCCGTGCTGCTGCCCGACAA
CCACTACCTGAGCACCCAGTCCGCCCTGAGCAAAGACCCCAACGAGAAGCGCGATCACATGGTCCTGCTG
GAGTTCGTGACCGCCGCCGGGATCACTCTCGGCATGGACGAGCTGTACAAGTCCGGACTCAGATCTCGAG
CTATGAACAAAGCTCCACAGTCCACAGGCCCCCCACCCGCCCCATCCCCCGGACTCCCACAGCCAGCGTT
TCCCCCGGGGCAGACAGCGCCGGTGGTGTTCAGTACGCCACAAGCGACACAAATGAACACGCCTTCTCAG
CCCCGCCAGGGAGGATTCAGGTCTCTGCAGCACTTCTACCCTAGCCGGGCCCAGCCCCCGAGCAGTGCAG
CCTCCCGAGTGCAGAGTGCAGCCCCTGCCCGCCCTGGCCCAGCTGCCCATGTCTACCCTGCTGGATCCCA
AGTAATGATGATCCCTTCCCAGATCTCCTACCCAGCCTCCCAGGGGGCCTACTACATCCCTGGACAGGGG
CGTTCCACATACGTTGTCCCGACACAGCAGTACCCTGTGCAGCCAGGAGCCCCAGGCTTCTATCCAGGTG
CAAGCCCTACAGAATTTGGGACCTACGCTGGCGCCTACTATCCAGCCCAAGGGGTGCAGCAGTTTCCCAC
TGGCGTGGCCCCCGCCCCAGTTTTGATGAACCAGCCACCCCAGATTGCTCCCAAGAGGGAGCGTAAGACG
ATCCGAATTCGAGATCCAAACCAAGGAGGAAAGGATATCACAGAGGAGATCATGTCTGGGGCCCGCACTG
CCTCCACACCCACCCCTCCCCAGACGGGAGGCGGTCTGGAGCCTCAAGCTAATGGGGAGACGCCCCAGGT
TGCTGTCATTGTCCGGCCAGATGACCGGTCACAGGGAGCAATCATTGCTGACCGGCCAGGGCTGCCTGGC
CCAGAGCATAGCCCTTCAGAATCCCAGCCTTCGTCGCCTTCTCCGACCCCATCACCATCCCCAGTCTTGG
AACCGGGGTCTGAGCCTAATCTCGCAGTCCTCTCTATTCCTGGGGACACTATGACAACTATACAAATGTC
TGTAGAAGAATCAACCCCCATCTCCCGTGAAACTGGGGAGCCATATCGCCTCTCTCCAGAACCCACTCCT
CTCGCCGAACCCATACTGGAAGTAGAAGTGACACTTAGCAAACCGGTTCCAGAATCTGAGTTTTCTTCCA
GTCCTCTCCAGGCTCCCACCCCTTTGGCATCTCACACAGTGGAAATTCATGAGCCTAATGGCATGGTCCC
ATCTGAAGATCTGGAACCAGAGGTGGAGTCAAGCCCAGAGCTTGCTCCTCCCCCAGCTTGCCCCTCCGAA
TCCCCTGTGCCCATTGCTCCAACTGCCCAACCTGAGGAACTGCTCAACGGAGCCCCCTCGCCACCAGCTG
TGGACTTAAGCCCAGTCAGTGAGCCAGAGGAGCAGGCCAAGGAGGTGACAGCATCAGTGGCGCCCCCCAC
CATCCCCTCTGCTACTCCAGCTACGGCTCCTTCAGCTACTTCCCCAGCTCAGGAGGAGGAAATGGAAGAA
GAAGAAGAAGAGGAAGAAGGAGAAGCAGGAGAAGCAGGAGAAGCTGAGAGTGAGAAAGGAGGAGAGGAAC
TGCTCCCCCCAGAGAGTACCCCTATTCCAGCCAACTTGTCTCAGAATTTGGAGGCAGCAGCAGCCACTCA
AGTGGCAGTATCTGTGCCAAAGAGGAGACGGAAAATTAAGGAGCTAAATAAGAAGGAGGCTGTTGGAGAC
CTTCTGGATGCCTTCAAGGAGGCGAACCCGGCAGTACCAGAGGTGGAAAATCAGCCTCCTGCAGGCAGCA
ATCCAGGCCCAGAGTCTGAGGGCAGTGGTGTGCCCCCACGTCCTGAGGAAGCAGATGAGACCTGGGACTC
AAAGGAAGACAAAATTCACAATGCTGAGAACATCCAGCCCGGGGAACAGAAGTATGAATATAAGTCAGAT
CAGTGGAAGCCTCTAAACCTAGAGGAGAAAAAACGTGCGGACCGTGAGTTCGCGGCCGGTTTTCAGTTCA
TCTTTGCCAGTATGCAGAAGCCAGAGGGATTGCCACATATCAGTGACGTGGTGCTGGACAAGGCCAATAA
AACACCACTGCGGCCACTGGATCCCACTAGACTACAAGGCATAAATTGTGGCCCAGACTTCACTCCATCC
TTTGCCAACCTTGGCCGGACAACCCTTAGCACCCGTGGGCCCCCAAGGGGTGGGCCAGGTGGGGAGCTGC
CCCGTGGGCCGGCTGGCCTGGGACCCCGGCGCTCTCAGCAGGGACCCCGAAAAGAACCACGCAAGATCAT
TGCCACAGTGTTAATGACCGAAGATATAAAACTGAACAAAGCAGAGAAAGCCTGGAAACCCAGCAGCAAG
CGGACGGCGGCTGATAAGGATCGAGGGGAAGAAGATGCTGATGGCAGCAAAACCCAGGACCTATTCCGCA
GGGTGCGCTCCATCCTGAATAAACTGACACCCCAGATGTTCCAGCAGCTGATGAAGCAAGTGACGCAGCT
GGCCATCGACACCGAGGAACGCCTCAAAGGGGTCATTGACCTCATTTTTGAGAAGGCCATTTCAGAGCCC
AACTTCTCTGTGGCCTATGCCAACATGTGCCGCTGCCTCATGGCGCTGAAAGTGCCCACTACGGAAAAGC
CAACAGTGACTGTGAACTTCCGAAAGCTGTTGTTGAATCGATGTCAGAAGGAGTTTGAGAAAGACAAAGA
TGATGATGAGGTTTTTGAGAAGAAGCAAAAAGAGATGGATGAAGCTGCTACGGCAGAGGAACGAGGACGC
CTGAAGGAAGAGCTGGAAGAGGCTCGGGACATAGCCCGGCGGCGCTCTTTAGGGAATATCAAGTTTATTG
GAGAGTTGTTCAAACTGAAGATGTTAACAGAGGCAATAATGCATGACTGTGTGGTCAAACTGCTTAAGAA
CCATGATGAAGAGTCCCTTGAGTGCCTTTGTCGTCTGCTCACCACCATTGGCAAAGACCTGGACTTTGAA
AAAGCCAAGCCCCGAATGGATCAGTATTTCAACCAGATGGAAAAAATCATTAAAGAAAAGAAGACGTCAT
CCCGCATCCGCTTTATGCTGCAGGACGTGCTGGATCTGCGAGGGAGCAATTGGGTGCCACGCCGAGGGGA
TCAGGGTCCCAAGACCATTGACCAGATCCATAAGGAGGCTGAGATGGAAGAACATCGAGAGCACATCAAA
GTGCAGCAGCTCATGGCCAAGGGCAGTGACAAGCGTCGGGGCGGTCCTCCAGGCCCTCCCATCAGCCGTG
GACTTCCCCTTGTGGATGATGGTGGCTGGAACACAGTTCCCATCAGCAAAGGTAGCCGCCCCATTGACAC
CTCACGACTCACCAAGATCACCAAGCCTGGCTCCATCGATTCTAACAACCAGCTCTTTGCACCTGGAGGG
CGACTGAGCTGGGGCAAGGGCAGCAGCGGAGGCTCAGGAGCCAAGCCCTCAGACGCAGCATCAGAAGCTG
CTCGCCCAGCTACTAGTACTTTGAATCGCTTCTCAGCCCTTCAACAAGCGGTACCCACAGAAAGCACAGA
TAATAGACGTGTGGTGCAGAGGAGTAGCTTGAGCCGAGAACGAGGCGAGAAAGCTGGAGACCGAGGAGAC
CGCCTAGAGCGGAGTGAACGGGGAGGGGACCGTGGGGACCGGCTTGATCGTGCGCGGACACCTGCTACCA
AGCGGAGCTTCAGCAAGGAAGTGGAGGAGCGGAGTAGAGAACGGCCCTCCCAGCCTGAGGGGCTGCGCAA
GGCAGCTAGCCTCACGGAGGATCGGGACCGTGGGCGGGATGCCGTGAAGCGAGAAGCTGCCCTACCCCCA
GTGAGCCCCCTGAAGGCGGCTCTCTCTGAGGAGGAGTTAGAGAAGAAATCCAAGGCTATCATTGAGGAAT
ATCTCCATCTCAATGACATGAAAGAGGCAGTCCAGTGCGTGCAGGAGCTGGCCTCACCCTCCTTGCTCTT
CATCTTTGTACGGCATGGTGTCGAGTCTACGCTGGAGCGCAGTGCCATTGCTCGTGAGCATATGGGGCAG
CTGCTGCACCAGCTGCTCTGTGCTGGGCATCTGTCTACTGCTCAGTACTACCAAGGGTTGTATGAAATCT
TGGAATTGGCTGAGGACATGGAAATTGACATCCCCCACGTGTGGCTCTACCTAGCGGAACTGGTAACACC
CATTCTGCAGGAAGGTGGGGTGCCCATGGGGGAGCTGTTCAGGGAGATTACAAAGCCTCTGAGACCGTTG
GGCAAAGCTGCTTCCCTGTTGCTGGAGATCCTGGGCCTCCTGTGCAAAAGCATGGGTCCTAAAAAGGTGG
GGACGCTGTGGCGAGAAGCCGGGCTTAGCTGGAAGGAATTTCTACCTGAAGGCCAGGACATTGGTGCATT
CGTCGCTGAACAGAAGGTGGAGTATACCCTGGGAGAGGAGTCGGAAGCCCCTGGCCAGAGGGCACTCCCC
TCCGAGGAGCTGAACAGGCAGCTGGAGAAGCTGCTGAAGGAGGGCAGCAGTAACCAGCGGGTGTTCGACT
GGATAGAGGCCAACCTGAGTGAGCAGCAGATAGTATCCAACACGTTAGTTCGAGCCCTCATGACGGCTGT
CTGCTATTCTGCAATTATTTTTGAGACTCCCCTCCGAGTGGACGTTGCAGTGCTGAAAGCGCGAGCGAAG
CTGCTGCAGAAATACCTGTGTGACGAGCAGAAGGAGCTACAGGCGCTCTACGCCCTCCAGGCCCTTGTAG
TGACCTTAGAACAGCCTCCCAACCTGCTGCGGATGTTCTTTGACGCACTGTATGACGAGGACGTGGTGAA
GGAGGATGCCTTCTACAGTTGGGAGAGTAGCAAGGACCCCGCTGAGCAGCAGGGCAAGGGTGTGGCCCTT
AAATCTGTCACAGCCTTCTTCAAGTGGCTCCGTGAAGCAGAGGAGGAGTCTGACCACAACTGAAAGCTTC
GAATTCTGCAGTCGACGGTACCGCGGGCCCGGGATCCACCGGATCTAGATAACTGATCATAATCAGCCAT
ACCACATTTGTAGAGGTTTTACTTGCTTTAAAAAACCTCCCACACCTCCCCCTGAACCTGAAACATAAAA
TGAATGCAATTGTTGTTGTTAACTTGTTTATTGCAGCTTATAATGGTTACAAATAAAGCAATAGCATCAC
AAATTTCACAAATAAAGCATTTTTTTCACTGCATTCTAGTTGTGGTTTGTCCAAACTCATCAATGTATCT
TAACGCGTAAATTGTAAGCGTTAATATTTTGTTAAAATTCGCGTTAAATTTTTGTTAAATCAGCTCATTT
TTTAACCAATAGGCCGAAATCGGCAAAATCCCTTATAAATCAAAAGAATAGACCGAGATAGGGT
[37 nt withheld, positions 6645-6681]
AAAGAACGTGGACTCCAACGTCAAAGG
[49 nt withheld, positions 6709-6757]
T
[91 nt withheld, positions 6759-6849]
G
[124 nt withheld, positions 6851-6974]
CAGGTGGCACTTTTCGGGGAAATGTGCGCGGAACCCCTATTTGTTTATTTTTCTAAATACATTCAAATAT
GTATCCGCTCATGAGACAATAACCCTGATAAATGCTTCAATAATATTGAAAAAGGAAGAGTCCTGAGGCG
GAAAGAACCAGCTGTGGAATGTGTGTCAGTTAGGGTGTGGAAAGTCCCCAGGCTCCCCAGCAGGCAGAAG
TATGCAAAGCATGCATCTCAATTAGTCAGCAACCAGGTGTGGAAAGTCCCCAGGCTCCCCAGCAGGCAGA
AGTATGCAAAGCATGCATCTCAATTAGTCAGCAACCATAGTCCCGCCCCTAACTCCGCCCATCCCGCCCC
TAACTCCGCCCAGTTCCGCCCATTCTCCGCCCCATGGCTGACTAATTTTTTTTATTTATGCAGAGGCCGA
GGCCGCCTCGGCCTCTGAGCTATTCCAGAAGTAGTGAGGAGGCTTTTTTGGAGGCCTAGGCTTTTGCAAA
GATCGATCAAGAGACAGGATGAGGATCGTTTCGCATGATTGAACAAGATGGATTGCACGCAGGTTCTCCG
GCCGCTTGGGTGGAGAGGCTATTCGGCTATGACTGGGCACAACAGACAATCGGCTGCTCTGATGCCGCCG
TGTTCCGGCTGTCAGCGCAGGGGCGCCCGGTTCTTTTTGTCAAGACCGACCTGTCCGGTGCCCTGAATGA
ACTGCAAGACGAGGCAGCGCGGCTATCGTGGCTGGCCACGACGGGCGTTCCTTGCGCAGCTGTGCTCGAC
GTTGTCACTGAAGCGGGAAGGGACTGGCTGCTATTGGGCGAAGTGCCGGGGCAGGATCTCCTGTCATCTC
ACCTTGCTCCTGCCGAGAAAGTATCCATCATGGCTGATGCAATGCGGCGGCTGCATACGCTTGATCCGGC
TACCTGCCCATTCGACCACCAAGCGAAACATCGCATCGAGCGAGCACGTACTCGGATGGAAGCCGGTCTT
GTCGATCAGGATGATCTGGACGAAGAGCATCAGGGGCTCGCGCCAGCCGAACTGTTCGCCAGGCTCAAGG
CGAGCATGCCCGACGGCGAGGATCTCGTCGTGACCCATGGCGATGCCTGCTTGCCGAATATCATGGTGGA
AAATGGCCGCTTTTCTGGATTCATCGACTGTGGCCGGCTGGGTGTGGCGGACCGCTATCAGGACATAGCG
TTGGCTACCCGTGATATTGCTGAAGAGCTTGGCGGCGAATGGGCTGACCGCTTCCTCGTGCTTTACGGTA
TCGCCGCTCCCGATTCGCAGCGCATCGCCTTCTATCGCCTTCTTGACGAGTTCTTCTGAGCGGGACTCTG
GGGTTCGAAATGACCGACCAAGCGACGCCCAACCTGCCATCACGAGATTTCGATTCCACCGCCGCCTTCT
ATGAAAGGTTGGGCTTCGGAATCGTTTTCCGGGACGCCGGCTGGATGATCCTCCAGCGCGGGGATCTCAT
GCTGGAGTTCTTCGCCCACCCTAGGGGGAGGCTAACTGAAACACGGAAGGAGACAATACCGGAAGGAACC
CGCGCTATGACGGCAATAAAAAGACAGAATAAAACGCACGGTGTTGGGTCGTTTGTTCATAAACGCGGGG
TTCGGTCCCAGGGCTGGCACTCTGTCGATACCCCACCGAGACCCCATTGGGGCCAATACGCCCGCGTTTC
TTCCTTTTCCCCACCCCACCCCCCAAGTTCGGGTGAAGGCCCAGGGCTCGCAGCCAACGTCGGGGCGGCA
GGCCCTGCCATAGCCTCAGGTTACTCATATATACTTTAGATTGATTTAAAACTTCATTTTTAATTTAAAA
GGATCTAGGTGAAGATCCTTTTTGATAATCTCATGACCAAAATCCCTTAACGTGAGTTTTCGTTCCACTG
AGCGTCAGACCCCGTAGAAAAGATCAAAGGATCTTCTTGAGATCCTTTTTTTCTGCGCGTAATCTGCTGC
TTGCAAACAAAAAAACCACCGCTACCAGCGGTGGTTTGTTTGCCGGATCAAGAGCTACCAACTCTTTTTC
CGAAGGTAACTGGCTTCAGCAGAGCGCAGATACCAAATACTGTCCTTCTAGTGTAGCCGTAGTTAGGCCA
CCACTTCAAGAACTCTGTAGCACCGCCTACATACCTCGCTCTGCTAATCCTGTTACCAGTGGCTGCTGCC
AGTGGCGATAAGTCGTGTCTTACCGGGTTGGACTCAAGACGATAGTTACCGGATAAGGCGCAGCGGTCGG
GCTGAACGGGGGGTTCGTGCACACAGCCCAGCTTGGAGCGAACGACCTACACCGAACTGAGATACCTACA
GCGTGAGCTATGAGAAAGCGCCACGCTTCCCGAAGGGAGAAAGGCGGACAGGTATCCGGTAAGCGGCAGG
GTCGGAACAGGAGAGCGCACGAGGGAGCTTCCAGGGGGAAACGCCTGGTATCTTTATAGTCCTGTCGGGT
TTCGCCACCTCTGACTTGAGCGTCGATTTTTGTGATGCTCGTCAGGGGGGCGGAGCCTATGGAAAAACGC
CAGCAACGCGGCCTTTTTACGGTTCCTGGCCTTTTGCTGGCCTTTTGCTCACATGTTCTTTCCTGCGTTA
TCCCCTGATTCTGTGGATAACCGTATTACCGCCATGCAT
Features (pLannotate 1.2.2; 18 found; start..end, strand, type, name):
     61..364     +  enhancer       CMV enhancer: human cytomegalovirus immediate early enhancer
    365..568     +  promoter       CMV promoter: human cytomegalovirus (CMV) immediate early promoter
    564..597     +  LTR            5' LTR (truncated) (fragment): truncated 5' long terminal repeat (LTR) from HIV-1
    613..631     +  promoter       T7 promoter: promoter for bacteriophage T7 RNA polymerase
    665..1381    +  CDS            EGFP: EGFP is a basic (constitutively fluorescent) green fluorescent protein published in 1996, derived from Aequorea victoria. It is reported to be a rapidly-maturing weak dimer with moderate acid sensitivity.
   1382..1402    +  misc_feature   MCS (fragment): multiple cloning site
   1403..6220    +  CDS            EIF4G1: IF4G1_HUMAN - Also known as EIF4F, EIF4G, EIF4GI. Experimental evidence at protein level: Swiss-Prot protein existence level 1. Component of the protein complex eIF4F, which is involved in the recognition of the mRNA cap, ATP-dependent unwinding of 5'-terminal secondary structure and recruitment of mRNA to the ribosome. As a member of the eIF4F complex, required for endoplasmic reticulum stress- induced ATF4 mRNA translation (PubMed:29062139). From Homo sapiens (Human).
   6224..6267    +  misc_feature   MCS (fragment): multiple cloning site
   6284..6368    +  CDS            large T antigen (fragment): large T antigen from SV40 (simian virus 40)
   6391..6512    +  polyA_signal   SV40 poly(A) signal: SV40 polyadenylation signal
   6546..6974    -  rep_origin     f1 ori (sequence partly withheld): f1 bacteriophage origin of replication; arrow indicates direction of (+) strand synthesis
   7001..7105    +  promoter       AmpR promoter: bla
   7107..7464    +  promoter       SV40 promoter: SV40 enhancer and early promoter
   7499..8293    +  CDS            NeoR/KanR: aminoglycoside phosphotransferase from Tn5; aph(3')-II (or nptII); confers resistance to neomycin, kanamycin, and G418 (Geneticin®)
   8314..8466    +  CDS            ble (fragment): BLE_KLEPN - Experimental evidence at protein level: Swiss-Prot protein existence level 1. Binding protein with a strong affinity to the bleomycin family of antibiotics. Binds to CL990; an antimitotic-antibiotic compound. From Klebsiella pneumoniae.
   8525..8572    +  polyA_signal   HSV TK poly(A) signal: herpes simplex virus thymidine kinase polyadenylation signal (Cole and Stacy, 1985)
   8663..8679    -  polyA_signal   bGH poly(A) signal (fragment): bovine growth hormone polyadenylation signal
   8901..9489    +  rep_origin     ori: high-copy-number ColE1/pMB1/pBR322/pUC origin of replication
