[The description below was written by a language model from this plasmid's Addgene catalogue record and pLannotate feature annotations shown in this document.]
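Description:
pT7-EGFP-C1-HseIF4G1-Y619AL624AL625A_AD is a 9.6 kb mammalian expression plasmid encoding human eIF4G1 fused to the C-terminus of EGFP. The catalogue lists the backbone as unknown, but the name and feature layout are consistent with an EGFP-C1-type vector into which a T7 promoter has been added. It replicates in E. coli at high copy from a ColE1/pUC-type origin and also carries an f1 origin. A single NeoR/KanR (Tn5 aminoglycoside phosphotransferase) cassette sits behind tandem bacterial (bla-type) and SV40 early promoters and ends in an HSV TK polyadenylation signal. It therefore gives kanamycin resistance in bacteria and can support G418 selection in mammalian cells. The short annotations for an HIV-1 LTR, SV40 large T antigen, ble and bGH poly(A) are fragmentary matches, most likely to flanking vector sequence rather than functional elements.

The expression unit consists of the CMV immediate-early enhancer and promoter, a T7 promoter just upstream of the coding region, the EGFP open reading frame, a short multiple-cloning-site linker, the roughly 4.8 kb EIF4G1 coding sequence, and an SV40 poly(A) signal. CMV drives expression of the fusion in transfected mammalian cells, while the T7 promoter would in principle allow transcription by T7 RNA polymerase. The insert name indicates three alanine substitutions, Y619A, L624A and L625A. The record also notes an additional M432V difference from the NCBI reference transcript, described as a natural variant. The record does not explain the role of the three mutated residues, but the associated publication concerns the eIF4E–eIF4G interface. The construct is therefore presumably a GFP-tagged eIF4G1 mutant for comparison with wild type in studies of that interaction. The available sequence is depositor-supplied and may be theoretical.
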