Addgene plasmid #148522: pT7-EGFP-C1-HseIF4G1-Y619AL624AL625A_AD
Purpose: Mammalian Expression of HseIF4G1-Y619AL624AL625A
Depositing lab: Elisa Izaurralde. Depositing organization: Max Planck Institute for Developmental Biology. Publication: The Structures of eIF4E-eIF4G Complexes Reveal an Extended Interface to Regulate Translation Initiation. Gruner S, Peter D, Weber R, Wohlbold L, Chung MY, Weichenrieder O, Valkov E, Igreja C, Izaurralde E. Mol Cell. 2016 Nov 3;64(3):467-479. doi: 10.1016/j.molcel.2016.09.020. Epub 2016 Oct 20. PubMed 27773676.
Backbone
  Vector backbone: Unknown
  Vector type: Mammalian Expression
Growth in bacteria
  Bacterial resistance: Kanamycin, 50 μg/mL
  Growth temperature: 37°C
  Growth strain: DH5alpha
  Copy number: High Copy
Gene/Insert
  Gene/Insert name: HseIF4G1-Y619AL624AL625A
  Species: H. sapiens (human)
  Mutation: one non silent mutation M432V (natural variant isosform 9 Q04637) compared to the sequence for the variation 6 given by NCBI: NM_001194946.1.
  Entrez Gene: EIF4G1 (a.k.a. EIF-4G1, EIF4F, EIF4G, EIF4GI, P220, PARK18)
  Cloning method: Unknown
Terms and licenses: Academic/Nonprofit Terms; Industry Terms: Not Available to Industry
Depositor comments: Plasmids from this collection were made available to the research community and donated after the lab closed. Please note that the sequence provided by the depositing laboratory may be theoretical/predicted or based on Sanger sequencing results. There may be discrepancies between sequencing results obtained by Addgene and the depositor sequence. If an Addgene verified sequence is not available, please contact before placing your order to request that our lab fully sequence the plasmid.
How to cite: pT7-EGFP-C1-HseIF4G1-Y619AL624AL625A_AD was a gift from Elisa Izaurralde (Addgene plasmid # 148522 ; http://n2t.net/addgene:148522 ; RRID:Addgene_148522)
